Addgene plasmid #170872: His-GFP SNAP25
Purpose: Mammalian expression of His-GFP SNAP25.
Depositing lab: Justin Taraska. Depositing organization: National Heart, Lung, and Blood Institute (NHLBI). Publication: The nanoscale molecular morphology of docked exocytic dense-core vesicles in neuroendocrine cells. Prasai B, Haber GJ, Strub MP, Ahn R, Ciemniecki JA, Sochacki KA, Taraska JW. Nat Commun. 2021 Jun 25;12(1):3970. doi: 10.1038/s41467-021-24167-9. PubMed 34172739.
Backbone
  Vector backbone: pEGFP-C1
  Backbone manufacturer: Clonetech
  Vector type: Mammalian Expression
Growth in bacteria
  Bacterial resistance: Kanamycin, 50 μg/mL
  Growth temperature: 37°C
  Growth strain: DH5alpha
  Copy number: High Copy
Gene/Insert
  Gene/Insert name: SNAP 25
  Species: R. norvegicus (rat)
  Entrez Gene: Snap25 (a.k.a. SNAP-25B, SNAP-25a)
  Promoter: CMV
  Tag / fusion protein: EGFP (N terminal on backbone); (His)6 (N terminal on insert)
  Cloning method: Unknown
  Sequencing primers: 5′ CMV-F; 3′ SV40-pArev
Terms and licenses: Academic/Nonprofit Terms; Industry Terms: Not Available to Industry
How to cite: His-GFP SNAP25 was a gift from Justin Taraska (Addgene plasmid # 170872 ; http://n2t.net/addgene:170872 ; RRID:Addgene_170872)
