[The description below was written by a language model from this plasmid's Addgene catalogue record and pLannotate feature annotations shown in this document.]
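Description:
His-GFP SNAP25 is a 5.3 kb mammalian expression plasmid built on the pEGFP-C1 backbone and designed to produce rat SNAP25 as an N-terminally tagged fluorescent fusion protein. It replicates in E. coli from a high-copy ColE1/pUC-type origin and is selected with kanamycin. The backbone also carries an f1 phage origin. Resistance comes from a single Tn5 aminoglycoside phosphotransferase (NeoR/KanR) gene placed behind tandem bacterial (bla) and SV40 early promoters and followed by an HSV TK polyadenylation signal. The same marker therefore gives kanamycin resistance in bacteria and can give G418 resistance in transfected mammalian cells.

The expression cassette is driven by the human CMV immediate-early enhancer and promoter. Downstream of the promoter, the feature table shows a short 6xHis-type tag segment, then a GFP coding sequence, the SNAP25 open reading frame and an SV40 polyadenylation signal. The order is thus His tag, GFP, SNAP25, with the His tag ahead of the fluorescent protein as the plasmid name implies. The catalogue lists the fluorescent protein as EGFP, whereas the automated annotation matches it best to mEGFP. The annotation also labels the insert by its bovine homologue, although the catalogue gives the species as rat; this probably reflects close sequence conservation rather than a different insert. The small large T antigen, ble and bGH poly(A) fragments are likely backbone remnants or incidental matches.

SNAP25 is a t-SNARE that takes part in vesicle docking and membrane fusion. The associated publication examines the nanoscale organisation of docked dense-core vesicles in neuroendocrine cells, so the construct suits imaging of SNAP25 localisation in transfected cells. The His tag offers an additional handle for affinity capture or labelling.
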