Features (pLannotate 1.2.2; 15 found; start..end, strand, type, name):
    152..355     +  promoter       CMV promoter: human cytomegalovirus (CMV) immediate early promoter
    412..428     +  CDS            capTEV™ (fragment): composite tag for in vivo biotinylation, TEV protease cleavage, and 6xHis tagging
    439..1152    +  CDS            mEGFP: mEGFP is a basic (constitutively fluorescent) green fluorescent protein published in 2002, derived from Aequorea victoria. It has moderate acid sensitivity.
   1159..1776    +  CDS            SNAP25: SNP25_BOVIN - Experimental evidence at protein level: Swiss-Prot protein existence level 1. t-SNARE involved in the molecular regulation of neurotransmitter release. May play an important role in the synaptic function of specific neuronal systems. Associates with proteins involved in vesicle docking and membrane fusion. Regulates plasma membrane recycling through its interaction with CENPF. Modulates the gating characteristics of the delayed rectifier voltage-dependent potassium channel KCNB1 in pancreatic beta cells (By similarity). From Bos taurus (Bovine).
   1801..1884    +  CDS            large T antigen (fragment): large T antigen from SV40 (simian virus 40)
   1907..2028    +  polyA_signal   SV40 poly(A) signal: SV40 polyadenylation signal
   2062..2490    -  rep_origin     f1 ori (sequence partly withheld): f1 bacteriophage origin of replication; arrow indicates direction of (+) strand synthesis
   2517..2621    +  promoter       AmpR promoter: bla
   2623..2980    +  promoter       SV40 promoter: SV40 enhancer and early promoter
   3015..3809    +  CDS            NeoR/KanR: aminoglycoside phosphotransferase from Tn5; aph(3')-II (or nptII); confers resistance to neomycin, kanamycin, and G418 (Geneticin®)
   3830..3982    +  CDS            ble (fragment): BLE_KLEPN - Experimental evidence at protein level: Swiss-Prot protein existence level 1. Binding protein with a strong affinity to the bleomycin family of antibiotics. Binds to CL990; an antimitotic-antibiotic compound. From Klebsiella pneumoniae.
   4041..4088    +  polyA_signal   HSV TK poly(A) signal: herpes simplex virus thymidine kinase polyadenylation signal (Cole and Stacy, 1985)
   4179..4195    -  polyA_signal   bGH poly(A) signal (fragment): bovine growth hormone polyadenylation signal
   4417..5005    +  rep_origin     ori: high-copy-number ColE1/pMB1/pBR322/pUC origin of replication
   5180..151     +  enhancer       CMV enhancer (across the origin): human cytomegalovirus immediate early enhancer
>Addgene plasmid #170872 | His-GFP SNAP25 | addgene full sequence | sequence record 335076 | Addgene NGS Result
GGCAGTACATCAAGTGTATCATATGCCAAGTACGCCCCCTATTGACGTCAATGACGGTAAATGGCCCGCC
TGGCATTATGCCCAGTACATGACCTTATGGGACTTTCCTACTTGGCAGTACATCTACGTATTAGTCATCG
CTATTACCATGGTGATGCGGTTTTGGCAGTACATCAATGGGCGTGGATAGCGGTTTGACTCACGGGGATT
TCCAAGTCTCCACCCCATTGACGTCAATGGGAGTTTGTTTTGGCACCAAAATCAACGGGACTTTCCAAAA
TGTCGTAACAACTCCGCCCCATTGACGCAAATGGGCGGTAGGCGTGTACGGTGGGAGGTCTATATAAGCA
GAGCTGGTTTAGTGAACCGTCAGATCCGCTAGCGCTACCGGTCGCCACCATGGGCAGCAGCCATCATCAT
CATCATCACAGCAGCGGCGTGAGCAAGGGCGAGGAGCTGTTCACCGGGGTGGTGCCCATCCTGGTCGAGC
TGGACGGCGACGTAAACGGCCACAAGTTCAGCGTGTCCGGCGAGGGCGAGGGCGATGCCACCTACGGCAA
GCTGACCCTGAAGTTCATCTGCACCACCGGCAAGCTGCCCGTGCCCTGGCCCACCCTCGTGACCACCCTG
ACCTACGGCGTGCAGTGCTTCAGCCGCTACCCCGACCACATGAAGCAGCACGACTTCTTCAAGTCCGCCA
TGCCCGAAGGCTACGTCCAGGAGCGCACCATCTTCTTCAAGGACGACGGCAACTACAAGACCCGCGCCGA
GGTGAAGTTCGAGGGCGACACCCTGGTGAACCGCATCGAGCTGAAGGGCATCGACTTCAAGGAGGACGGC
AACATCCTGGGGCACAAGCTGGAGTACAACTACAACAGCCACAACGTCTATATCATGGCCGACAAGCAGA
AGAACGGCATCAAGGTGAACTTCAAGATCCGCCACAACATCGAGGACGGCAGCGTGCAGCTCGCCGACCA
CTACCAGCAGAACACCCCCATCGGCGACGGCCCCGTGCTGCTGCCCGACAACCACTACCTGAGCACCCAG
TCCAAGCTGAGCAAAGACCCCAACGAGAAGCGCGATCACATGGTCCTGCTGGAGTTCGTGACCGCCGCCG
GGATCACTCTCGGCATGGACGAGCTGTACAAAGCTTCTATGGCCGAAGACGCAGACATGCGCAATGAGCT
GGAGGAGATGCAGAGGAGGGCTGACCAGCTGGCTGATGAGTCCCTGGAAAGCACCCGTCGCATGCTGCAG
CTGGTTGAAGAGAGTAAAGATGCTGGCATCAGGACTTTGGTTATGTTGGATGAGCAAGGCGAACAACTGG
AACGCATTGAGGAAGGGATGGACCAAATCAATAAGGACATGAAAGAAGCAGAAAAGAATTTGACGGACCT
AGGAAAATTCTGCGGGCTTTGTGTGTGTCCCTGTAACAAGCTTAAATCCAGTGATGCTTACAAAAAAGCC
TGGGGCAATAATCAGGATGGAGTAGTGGCCAGCCAGCCTGCCCGTGTGGTGGATGAACGGGAGCAGATGG
CCATCAGTGGTGGCTTCATCCGCAGGGTAACAAATGATGCCCGGGAAAATGAGATGGATGAGAACCTGGA
GCAGGTGAGCGGCATCATCGGAAACCTCCGCCATATGGCTCTAGACATGGGCAATGAGATTGACACCCAG
AATCGCCAGATCGACAGGATCATGGAGAAGGCTGATTCCAACAAAACCAGAATTGATGAAGCCAACCAAC
GTGCAACAAAGATGCTGGGAAGTGGTTAAGGTACCGCGGCCGCGACTCTAGATCATAATCAGCCATACCA
CATTTGTAGAGGTTTTACTTGCTTTAAAAAACCTCCCACACCTCCCCCTGAACCTGAAACATAAAATGAA
TGCAATTGTTGTTGTTAACTTGTTTATTGCAGCTTATAATGGTTACAAATAAAGCAATAGCATCACAAAT
TTCACAAATAAAGCATTTTTTTCACTGCATTCTAGTTGTGGTTTGTCCAAACTCATCAATGTATCTTAAG
GCGTAAATTGTAAGCGTTAATATTTTGTTAAAATTCGCGTTAAATTTTTGTTAAATCAGCTCATTTTTTA
ACCAATAGGCCGAAATCGGCAAAATCCCTTATAAATCAAAAGAATAGACCGAGATAGGGT
[37 nt withheld, positions 2161-2197]
AAAGAACGTGGACTCCAACGTCAAAGG
[49 nt withheld, positions 2225-2273]
T
[91 nt withheld, positions 2275-2365]
G
[124 nt withheld, positions 2367-2490]
CAGGTGGCACTTTTCGGGGAAATGTGCGCGGAACCCCTATTTGTTTATTTTTCTAAATACATTCAAATAT
GTATCCGCTCATGAGACAATAACCCTGATAAATGCTTCAATAATATTGAAAAAGGAAGAGTCCTGAGGCG
GAAAGAACCAGCTGTGGAATGTGTGTCAGTTAGGGTGTGGAAAGTCCCCAGGCTCCCCAGCAGGCAGAAG
TATGCAAAGCATGCATCTCAATTAGTCAGCAACCAGGTGTGGAAAGTCCCCAGGCTCCCCAGCAGGCAGA
AGTATGCAAAGCATGCATCTCAATTAGTCAGCAACCATAGTCCCGCCCCTAACTCCGCCCATCCCGCCCC
TAACTCCGCCCAGTTCCGCCCATTCTCCGCCCCATGGCTGACTAATTTTTTTTATTTATGCAGAGGCCGA
GGCCGCCTCGGCCTCTGAGCTATTCCAGAAGTAGTGAGGAGGCTTTTTTGGAGGCCTAGGCTTTTGCAAA
GATCGATCAAGAGACAGGATGAGGATCGTTTCGCATGATTGAACAAGATGGATTGCACGCAGGTTCTCCG
GCCGCTTGGGTGGAGAGGCTATTCGGCTATGACTGGGCACAACAGACAATCGGCTGCTCTGATGCCGCCG
TGTTCCGGCTGTCAGCGCAGGGGCGCCCGGTTCTTTTTGTCAAGACCGACCTGTCCGGTGCCCTGAATGA
ACTGCAAGACGAGGCAGCGCGGCTATCGTGGCTGGCCACGACGGGCGTTCCTTGCGCAGCTGTGCTCGAC
GTTGTCACTGAAGCGGGAAGGGACTGGCTGCTATTGGGCGAAGTGCCGGGGCAGGATCTCCTGTCATCTC
ACCTTGCTCCTGCCGAGAAAGTATCCATCATGGCTGATGCAATGCGGCGGCTGCATACGCTTGATCCGGC
TACCTGCCCATTCGACCACCAAGCGAAACATCGCATCGAGCGAGCACGTACTCGGATGGAAGCCGGTCTT
GTCGATCAGGATGATCTGGACGAAGAGCATCAGGGGCTCGCGCCAGCCGAACTGTTCGCCAGGCTCAAGG
CGAGCATGCCCGACGGCGAGGATCTCGTCGTGACCCATGGCGATGCCTGCTTGCCGAATATCATGGTGGA
AAATGGCCGCTTTTCTGGATTCATCGACTGTGGCCGGCTGGGTGTGGCGGACCGCTATCAGGACATAGCG
TTGGCTACCCGTGATATTGCTGAAGAGCTTGGCGGCGAATGGGCTGACCGCTTCCTCGTGCTTTACGGTA
TCGCCGCTCCCGATTCGCAGCGCATCGCCTTCTATCGCCTTCTTGACGAGTTCTTCTGAGCGGGACTCTG
GGGTTCGAAATGACCGACCAAGCGACGCCCAACCTGCCATCACGAGATTTCGATTCCACCGCCGCCTTCT
ATGAAAGGTTGGGCTTCGGAATCGTTTTCCGGGACGCCGGCTGGATGATCCTCCAGCGCGGGGATCTCAT
GCTGGAGTTCTTCGCCCACCCTAGGGGGAGGCTAACTGAAACACGGAAGGAGACAATACCGGAAGGAACC
CGCGCTATGACGGCAATAAAAAGACAGAATAAAACGCACGGTGTTGGGTCGTTTGTTCATAAACGCGGGG
TTCGGTCCCAGGGCTGGCACTCTGTCGATACCCCACCGAGACCCCATTGGGGCCAATACGCCCGCGTTTC
TTCCTTTTCCCCACCCCACCCCCCAAGTTCGGGTGAAGGCCCAGGGCTCGCAGCCAACGTCGGGGCGGCA
GGCCCTGCCATAGCCTCAGGTTACTCATATATACTTTAGATTGATTTAAAACTTCATTTTTAATTTAAAA
GGATCTAGGTGAAGATCCTTTTTGATAATCTCATGACCAAAATCCCTTAACGTGAGTTTTCGTTCCACTG
AGCGTCAGACCCCGTAGAAAAGATCAAAGGATCTTCTTGAGATCCTTTTTTTCTGCGCGTAATCTGCTGC
TTGCAAACAAAAAAACCACCGCTACCAGCGGTGGTTTGTTTGCCGGATCAAGAGCTACCAACTCTTTTTC
CGAAGGTAACTGGCTTCAGCAGAGCGCAGATACCAAATACTGTTCTTCTAGTGTAGCCGTAGTTAGGCCA
CCACTTCAAGAACTCTGTAGCACCGCCTACATACCTCGCTCTGCTAATCCTGTTACCAGTGGCTGCTGCC
AGTGGCGATAAGTCGTGTCTTACCGGGTTGGACTCAAGACGATAGTTACCGGATAAGGCGCAGCGGTCGG
GCTGAACGGGGGGTTCGTGCACACAGCCCAGCTTGGAGCGAACGACCTACACCGAACTGAGATACCTACA
GCGTGAGCTATGAGAAAGCGCCACGCTTCCCGAAGGGAGAAAGGCGGACAGGTATCCGGTAAGCGGCAGG
GTCGGAACAGGAGAGCGCACGAGGGAGCTTCCAGGGGGAAACGCCTGGTATCTTTATAGTCCTGTCGGGT
TTCGCCACCTCTGACTTGAGCGTCGATTTTTGTGATGCTCGTCAGGGGGGCGGAGCCTATGGAAAAACGC
CAGCAACGCGGCCTTTTTACGGTTCCTGGCCTTTTGCTGGCCTTTTGCTCACATGTTCTTTCCTGCGTTA
TCCCCTGATTCTGTGGATAACCGTATTACCGCCATGCATTAGTTATTAATAGTAATCAATTACGGGGTCA
TTAGTTCATAGCCCATATATGGAGTTCCGCGTTACATAACTTACGGTAAATGGCCCGCCTGGCTGACCGC
CCAACGACCCCCGCCCATTGACGTCAATAATGACGTATGTTCCCATAGTAACGCCAATAGGGACTTTCCA
TTGACGTCAATGGGTGGAGTATTTACGGTAAACTGCCCACTT
